Addgene plasmid #174307: pSin-GFP-Fg
Purpose: Lentiviral expression of GFP
Depositing lab: Bruce Beutler. Depositing organization: University of Texas Southwestern Medical Center. Publication: SLFN2 protection of tRNAs from stress-induced cleavage is essential for T cell-mediated immunity. Yue T, Zhan X, Zhang D, Jain R, Wang KW, Choi JH, Misawa T, Su L, Quan J, Hildebrand S, Xu D, Li X, Turer E, Sun L, Moresco EMY, Beutler B. Science. 2021 May 14;372(6543). pii: 372/6543/eaba4220. doi: 10.1126/science.aba4220. PubMed 33986151.
Backbone
  Vector backbone: pSin
  Vector type: Mammalian Expression, Lentiviral
  Selectable markers: Puromycin
Growth in bacteria
  Bacterial resistance: Ampicillin, 100 μg/mL
  Growth temperature: 37°C
  Growth strain: NEB Stable
  Copy number: High Copy
Gene/Insert
  Gene/Insert name: GFP
  Species: Aequorea victoria
  Insert size (bp): 720
  Entrez Gene: eGFP (a.k.a. pPRS3a_01)
  Promoter: EF1a
  Tag / fusion protein: Flag (C terminal on insert)
  Cloning method: Restriction Enzyme; 5′ cloning site EcoR I (unknown if destroyed); 3′ cloning site HindIII (unknown if destroyed)
  Sequencing primers: 5′ TCC TTG GAA TTT GCC CTT TTT GAG TTT; 3′ AAA GAC CCC TAG GAA TGC TCG T
Terms and licenses: Academic/Nonprofit Terms; Industry Terms: Not Available to Industry
How to cite: pSin-GFP-Fg was a gift from Bruce Beutler (Addgene plasmid # 174307 ; http://n2t.net/addgene:174307 ; RRID:Addgene_174307)
