[The description below was written by a language model from this plasmid's Addgene catalogue record and pLannotate feature annotations shown in this document.]
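Description:
pSin-GFP-Fg is a self-inactivating HIV-1-based lentiviral transfer plasmid built on the pSin backbone for constitutive expression of FLAG-tagged GFP in mammalian cells. It is maintained in E. coli through a high-copy ColE1/pUC-type origin and an ampicillin resistance gene (β-lactamase with its own promoter). The full sequence record is 8,392 nt.

The viral portion carries the standard elements needed for packaging and transduction. These are a truncated 5' LTR, the Ψ packaging signal with an adjoining gag fragment, the Rev response element for Rev-dependent nuclear export of the genomic RNA, and the cPPT/CTS, which aids nuclear import of the reverse-transcribed genome. A ΔU3 3' LTR inactivates LTR promoter activity after integration, and a bGH polyadenylation signal follows it. The small nef, Rev and SV40 fragments in the annotation appear to be residual viral or vector sequence rather than functional genes.

Within the provirus, the human EF-1α promoter drives a roughly 720 bp EGFP coding sequence (derived from Aequorea victoria GFP). The insert was cloned between EcoRI and HindIII sites and is fused at its C terminus to a FLAG epitope, annotated as a 3xFLAG tag. Downstream, an EMCV IRES precedes the puromycin N-acetyltransferase gene, an arrangement consistent with a single bicistronic transcript that yields both GFP-FLAG and puromycin resistance, so that transduced cells can be selected with the drug and followed by fluorescence or anti-FLAG detection.

The stated purpose is simply lentiviral expression of GFP. The design would suit use as a tagged control or transduction marker, although the record does not say so.
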