Features (pLannotate 1.2.2; 21 found; start..end, strand, type, name):
    394..993     +  CDS            PuroR: puromycin N-acetyltransferase; pac from Streptomyces alboniger; confers resistance to puromycin
   1000..1194    +  CDS            nef (fragment): NEF_HV1Z2 - Experimental evidence at protein level: Swiss-Prot protein existence level 1. Extracellular Nef protein targets CD4(+) T-lymphocytes for apoptosis by interacting with CXCR4 surface receptors. From Human immunodeficiency virus type 1 group M subtype D (isolate Z2/CDC-Z34) (HIV-1).
   1196..1429    +  LTR            3' LTR (ΔU3): self-inactivating 3' long terminal repeat (LTR) from HIV-1
   1586..1810    +  polyA_signal   bGH poly(A) signal: bovine growth hormone polyadenylation signal
   1814..1835    +  promoter       SV40 promoter (fragment): SV40 enhancer and early promoter
   1906..2010    +  promoter       AmpR promoter: bla
   2011..2871    +  CDS            AmpR: β-lactamase; bla; confers resistance to ampicillin, carbenicillin, and related antibiotics
   3042..3630    +  rep_origin     ori: high-copy-number ColE1/pMB1/pBR322/pUC origin of replication
   3788..4117    +  CDS            nef (fragment): NEF_HV1BR - Experimental evidence at protein level: Swiss-Prot protein existence level 1. Extracellular Nef protein targets CD4(+) T-lymphocytes for apoptosis by interacting with CXCR4 surface receptors (PubMed:14990729). From Human immunodeficiency virus type 1 group M subtype B (isolate BRU/LAI) (HIV-1).
   4165..4422    +  LTR            5' LTR (truncated): truncated 5' long terminal repeat (LTR) from HIV-1
   4469..4594    +  misc_feature   HIV-1 Ψ: packaging signal of human immunodeficiency virus type 1
   4578..4941    +  CDS            HIV-1 gag (fragment): gag protein from human immunodeficiency virus 1; gag
   5087..5320    +  misc_feature   RRE: The Rev response element (RRE) of HIV-1 allows for Rev-dependent mRNA export from the nucleus to the cytoplasm.
   5697..5797    +  CDS            Rev (fragment): human immunodeficiency virus 1 (HIV-1) Rev protein; rev; enhances nuclear export of unspliced and incompletely spliced viral mRNAs
   5836..5953    +  misc_feature   cPPT/CTS: central polypurine tract and central termination sequence of HIV-1
   6009..6075    +  CDS            small t antigen (fragment): SV40 (simian virus 40) small t antigen
   6082..7260    +  promoter       EF-1α promoter: strong constitutive promoter for human elongation factor EF-1α
   7283..7999    +  CDS            EGFP: EGFP is a basic (constitutively fluorescent) green fluorescent protein published in 1996, derived from Aequorea victoria. It is reported to be a rapidly-maturing weak dimer with moderate acid sensitivity.
   8006..8071    +  CDS            3xFLAG: three tandem FLAG® epitope tags, followed by an enterokinase cleavage site
   8083..8126    -  misc_feature   MCS (fragment): multiple cloning site
   8291..361     +  misc_feature   IRES (across the origin): internal ribosome entry site (IRES) of the encephalomyocarditis virus (EMCV)
>Addgene plasmid #174307 | pSin-GFP-Fg | addgene full sequence | sequence record 342963 | Addgene NGS Result
AGTTCCTCTGGAAGCTTCTTGAAGACAAACAACGTCTGTAGCGACCCTTTGCAGGCAGCGGAACCCCCCA
CCTGGCGACAGGTGCCTCTGCGGCCAAAAGCCACGTGTATAAGATACACCTGCAAAGGCGGCACAACCCC
AGTGCCACGTTGTGAGTTGGATAGTTGTGGAAAGAGTCAAATGGCTCTCCTCAAGCGTATTCAACAAGGG
GCTGAAGGATGCCCAGAAGGTACCCCATTGTATGGGATCTGATCTGGGGCCTCGGTGCACATGCTTTACA
TGTGTTTAGTCGAGGTTAAAAAAACGTCTAGGCCCCCCGAACCACGGGGACGTGGTTTTCCTTTGAAAAA
CACGATGATAAGCTTGCCACAACCCACAAGGAGACGACCTTCCATGACCGAGTACAAGCCCACGGTGCGC
CTCGCCACCCGCGACGACGTCCCCCGGGCCGTACGCACCCTCGCCGCCGCGTTCGCCGACTACCCCGCCA
CGCGCCACACCGTCGACCCGGACCGCCACATCGAGCGGGTCACCGAGCTGCAAGAACTCTTCCTCACGCG
CGTCGGGCTCGACATCGGCAAGGTGTGGGTCGCGGACGACGGCGCCGCGGTGGCGGTCTGGACCACGCCG
GAGAGCGTCGAAGCGGGGGCGGTGTTCGCCGAGATCGGCCCGCGCATGGCCGAGTTGAGCGGTTCCCGGC
TGGCCGCGCAGCAACAGATGGAAGGCCTCCTGGCGCCGCACCGGCCCAAGGAGCCCGCGTGGTTCCTGGC
CACCGTCGGCGTCTCGCCCGACCACCAGGGCAAGGGTCTGGGCAGCGCCGTCGTGCTCCCCGGAGTGGAG
GCGGCCGAGCGCGCCGGGGTGCCCGCCTTCCTGGAGACCTCCGCGCCCCGCAACCTCCCCTTCTACGAGC
GGCTCGGCTTCACCGTCACCGCCGACGTCGAGGTGCCCGAAGGACCGCGCACCTGGTGCATGACCCGCAA
GCCCGGTGCCTGATAATAGGCGGCCGCTCGAGACCTAGAAAAACATGGAGCAATCACAAGTAGCAATACA
GCAGCTACCAATGCTGATTGTGCCTGGCTAGAAGCACAAGAGGAGGAGGAGGTGGGTTTTCCAGTCACAC
CTCAGGTACCTTTAAGACCAATGACTTACAAGGCAGCTGTAGATCTTAGCCACTTTTTAAAAGAAAAGGG
GGGACTGGAAGGGCTAATTCACTCCCAACGAAGACAAGATCTGCTTTTTGCTTGTACTGGGTCTCTCTGG
TTAGACCAGATCTGAGCCTGGGAGCTCTCTGGCTAACTAGGGAACCCACTGCTTAAGCCTCAATAAAGCT
TGCCTTGAGTGCTTCAAGTAGTGTGTGCCCGTCTGTTGTGTGACTCTGGTAACTAGAGATCCCTCAGACC
CTTTTAGTCAGTGTGGAAAATCTCTAGCAGTAGTAGTTCATGTCATCTTATTATTCAGTATTTATAACTT
GCAAAGAAATGAATATCAGAGAGTGAGAGGCCTTGACATTATAATAGATTTAGCAGGAATTGAACTAGGA
GTGGAGCACACAGGCAAAGTTCTAGAGCTCGCTGATCAGCCTCGACTGTGCCTTCTAGTTGCCAGCCATC
TGTTGTTTGCCCCTCCCCCGTGCCTTCCTTGACCCTGGAAGGTGCCACTCCCACTGTCCTTTCCTAATAA
AATGAGGAAATTGCATCGCATTGTCTGAGTAGGTGTCATTCTATTCTGGGGGGTGGGGTGGGGCAGGACA
GCAAGGGGGAGGATTGGGAAGACAATAGCAGGCATGCTGGGGATGCGGTGGGCTCTATGGCTTCTGAGGC
GGAAAGAACCAGCTGGGGGCGCGCCCCTCGAGGCCGCCATGGTCATAGCTGTTTGACGTCAGGTGGCACT
TTTCGGGGAAATGTGCGCGGAACCCCTATTTGTTTATTTTTCTAAATACATTCAAATATGTATCCGCTCA
CGAGACAATAACCCTGATAAATGCTTCAATAATATTGAAAAAGGAAGAGTATGAGTATTCAACATTTCCG
TGTCGCCCTTATTCCCTTTTTTGCGGCATTTTGCCTTCCTGTTTTTGCTCACCCAGAAACGCTGGTGAAA
GTAAAAGATGCTGAAGATCAGTTGGGTGCACGAGTGGGTTACATCGAACTGGATCTCAACAGCGGTAAGA
TCCTTGAGAGTTTTCGCCCCGAAGAACGTTTTCCAATGATGAGCACTTTTAAAGTTCTGCTATGTGGCGC
GGTATTATCCCGTATTGACGCCGGGCAAGAGCAACTCGGTCGCCGCATACACTATTCTCAGAATGACTTG
GTTGAGTACTCACCAGTCACAGAAAAGCATCTTACGGATGGCATGACAGTAAGAGAATTATGCAGTGCTG
CCATAACCATGAGTGATAACACTGCGGCCAACTTACTTCTGACAACGATCGGAGGACCGAAGGAGCTAAC
CGCTTTTTTGCACAACATGGGGGATCATGTAACTCGCCTTGATCGTTGGGAACCGGAGCTGAATGAAGCC
ATACCAAACGACGAGCGTGACACCACGATGCCTGTAGCAATGGCAACAACGTTGCGCAAACTATTAACTG
GCGAACTACTTACTCTAGCTTCCCGGCAACAATTAATAGACTGGATGGAGGCGGATAAAGTTGCAGGACC
ACTTCTGCGCTCGGCCCTTCCGGCTGGCTGGTTTATTGCTGATAAATCTGGAGCCGGTGAGCGTGGGTCT
CGCGGTATCATTGCAGCACTGGGGCCAGATGGTAAGCCCTCCCGTATCGTAGTTATCTACACGACGGGGA
GTCAGGCAACTATGGATGAACGAAATAGACAGATCGCTGAGATAGGTGCCTCACTGATTAAGCATTGGTA
ACTGTCAGACCAAGTTTACTCATATATACTTTAGATTGATTTAAAACTTCATTTTTAATTTAAAAGGATC
TAGGTGAAGATCCTTTTTGATAATCTCATGACCAAAATCCCTTAACGTGAGTTTTCGTTCCACTGAGCGT
CAGACCCCGTAGAAAAGATCAAAGGATCTTCTTGAGATCCTTTTTTTCTGCGCGTAATCTGCTGCTTGCA
AACAAAAAAACCACCGCTACCAGCGGTGGTTTGTTTGCCGGATCAAGAGCTACCAACTCTTTTTCCGAAG
GTAACTGGCTTCAGCAGAGCGCAGATACCAAATACTGTTCTTCTAGTGTAGCCGTAGTTAGGCCACCACT
TCAAGAACTCTGTAGCACCGCCTACATACCTCGCTCTGCTAATCCTGTTACCAGTGGCTGCTGCCAGTGG
CGATAAGTCGTGTCTTACCGGGTTGGACTCAAGACGATAGTTACCGGATAAGGCGCAGCGGTCGGGCTGA
ACGGGGGGTTCGTGCACACAGCCCAGCTTGGAGCGAACGACCTACACCGAACTGAGATACCTACAGCGTG
AGCTATGAGAAAGCGCCACGCTTCCCGAAGGGAGAAAGGCGGACAGGTATCCGGTAAGCGGCAGGGTCGG
AACAGGAGAGCGCACGAGGGAGCTTCCAGGGGGAAACGCCTGGTATCTTTATAGTCCTGTCGGGTTTCGC
CACCTCTGACTTGAGCGTCGATTTTTGTGATGCTCGTCAGGGGGGCGGAGCCTATGGAAAAACGCCAGCA
ACGCGGCCTTTTTACGGTTCTGGCCTTTTGCACGGACCGCCACTGCCAATTACCTGTGGTTTCATTTACT
CTAAACCTGTGATTCCTCTGAATTATTTTCATTTTAAAGAAATTGTATTTGTTAAATATGTACTACAAAC
TTAGTAGTTGGAAGGGCTAATTCACTCCCAAAGAAGACAAGATATCCTTGATCTGTGGATCTACCACACA
CAAGGCTACTTCCCTGATTAGCAGAACTACACACCAGGGCCAGGGGTCAGATATCCACTGACCTTTGGAT
GGTGCTACAAGCTAGTACCAGTTGAGCCAGATAAGGTAGAAGAGGCCAATAAAGGAGAGAACACCAGCTT
GTTACACCCTGTGAGCCTGCATGGGATGGATGACCCGGAGAGAGAAGTGTTAGAGTGGAGGTTTGACAGC
CGCCTAGCATTTCATCACGTGGCCCGAGAGCTGCATCCGGAGTACTTCAAGAACTGCTGATATCGAGCTT
GCTACAAGGGACTTTCCGCTGGGGACTTTCCAGGGAGGCGTGGCCTGGGCGGGACTGGGGAGTGGCGAGC
CCTCAGATCCTGCATATAAGCAGCTGCTTTTTGCCTGTACTGGGTCTCTCTGGTTAGACCAGATCTGAGC
CTGGGAGCTCTCTGGCTAACTAGGGAACCCACTGCTTAAGCCTCAATAAAGCTTGCCTTGAGTGCTTCAA
GTAGTGTGTGCCCGTCTGTTGTGTGACTCTGGTAACTAGAGATCCCTCAGACCCTTTTAGTCAGTGTGGA
AAATCTCTAGCAGTGGCGCCCGAACAGGGACTTGAAAGCGAAAGGGAAACCAGAGGAGCTCTCTCGACGC
AGGACTCGGCTTGCTGAAGCGCGCACGGCAAGAGGCGAGGGGCGGCGACTGGTGAGTACGCCAAAAATTT
TGACTAGCGGAGGCTAGAAGGAGAGAGATGGGTGCGAGAGCGTCAGTATTAAGCGGGGGAGAATTAGATC
GCGATGGGAAAAAATTCGGTTAAGGCCAGGGGGAAAGAAAAAATATAAATTAAAACATATAGTATGGGCA
AGCAGGGAGCTAGAACGATTCGCAGTTAATCCTGGCCTGTTAGAAACATCAGAAGGCTGTAGACAAATAC
TGGGACAGCTACAACCATCCCTTCAGACAGGATCAGAAGAACTTAGATCATTATATAATACAGTAGCAAC
CCTCTATTGTGTGCATCAAAGGATAGAGATAAAAGACACCAAGGAAGCTTTAGACAAGATAGAGGAAGAG
CAAAACAAAAGTAAGACCACCGCACAGCAAGCGGCCGCTGATCTTCAGACCTGGAGGAGGAGATATGAGG
GACAATTGGAGAAGTGAATTATATAAATATAAAGTAGTAAAAATTGAACCATTAGGAGTAGCACCCACCA
AGGCAAAGAGAAGAGTGGTGCAGAGAGAAAAAAGAGCAGTGGGAATAGGAGCTTTGTTCCTTGGGTTCTT
GGGAGCAGCAGGAAGCACTATGGGCGCAGCGTCAATGACGCTGACGGTACAGGCCAGACAATTATTGTCT
GGTATAGTGCAGCAGCAGAACAATTTGCTGAGGGCTATTGAGGCGCAACAGCATCTGTTGCAACTCACAG
TCTGGGGCATCAAGCAGCTCCAGGCAAGAATCCTGGCTGTGGAAAGATACCTAAAGGATCAACAGCTCCT
GGGGATTTGGGGTTGCTCTGGAAAACTCATTTGCACCACTGCTGTGCCTTGGAATGCTAGTTGGAGTAAT
AAATCTCTGGAACAGATTTGGAATCACACGACCTGGATGGAGTGGGACAGAGAAATTAACAATTACACAA
GCTTAATACACTCCTTAATTGAAGAATCGCAAAACCAGCAAGAAAAGAATGAACAAGAATTATTGGAATT
AGATAAATGGGCAAGTTTGTGGAATTGGTTTAACATAACAAATTGGCTGTGGTATATAAAATTATTCATA
ATGATAGTAGGAGGCTTGGTAGGTTTAAGAATAGTTTTTGCTGTACTTTCTATAGTGAATAGAGTTAGGC
AGGGATATTCACCATTATCGTTTCAGACCCACCTCCCAACCCCGAGGGGACCCGACAGGCCCGAAGGAAT
AGAAGAAGAAGGTGGAGAGAGAGACAGAGACAGATCCATTCGATTAGTGAACGGATCTCGACGGTATCGC
CACAAATGGCAGTATTCATCCACAATTTTAAAAGAAAGGGGGGGATTGGGGGGTACAGTGCAGGGGAAAG
AATAGTAGACATAATAGCAACAGACATACAAACTAAAGAATTACAAAAACAAATTACAAAAATTCAAAAT
TTTCGGGTTTATTACAGGGACAGCAGAGATCCACTTTGGATCGATAAGCTTTGCAAAGATGGATAAAGTT
TTAAACAGAGAGGAATCTTTGCAGCTAATGGACCTTCTAGGTCTTGAAAGGAGTGGGAATTGGCTCCGGT
GCCCGTCAGTGGGCAGAGCGCACATCGCCCACAGTCCCCGAGAAGTTGGGGGGAGGGGTCGGCAATTGAA
CCGGTGCCTAGAGAAGGTGGCGCGGGGTAAACTGGGAAAGTGATGTCGTGTACTGGCTCCGCCTTTTTCC
CGAGGGTGGGGGAGAACCGTATATAAGTGCAGTAGTCGCCGTGAACGTTCTTTTTCGCAACGGGTTTGCC
GCCAGAACACAGGTAAGTGCCGTGTGTGGTTCCCGCGGGCCTGGCCTCTTTACGGGTTATGGCCCTTGCG
TGCCTTGAATTACTTCCACCTGGCTGCAGTACGTGATTCTTGATCCCGAGCTTCGGGTTGGAAGTGGGTG
GGAGAGTTCGAGGCCTTGCGCTTAAGGAGCCCCTTCGCCTCGTGCTTGAGTTGAGGCCTGGCCTGGGCGC
TGGGGCCGCCGCGTGCGAATCTGGTGGCACCTTCGCGCCTGTCTCGCTGCTTTCGATAAGTCTCTAGCCA
TTTAAAATTTTTGATGACCTGCTGCGACGCTTTTTTTCTGGCAAGATAGTCTTGTAAATGCGGGCCAAGA
TCTGCACACTGGTATTTCGGTTTTTGGGGCCGCGGGCGGCGACGGGGCCCGTGCGTCCCAGCGCACATGT
TCGGCGAGGCGGGGCCTGCGAGCGCGGCCACCGAGAATCGGACGGGGGTAGTCTCAAGCTGGCCGGCCTG
CTCTGGTGCCTGGCCTCGCGCCGCCGTGTATCGCCCCGCCCTGGGCGGCAAGGCTGGCCCGGTCGGCACC
AGTTGCGTGAGCGGAAAGATGGCCGCTTCCCGGCCCTGCTGCAGGGAGCTCAAAATGGAGGACGCGGCGC
TCGGGAGAGCGGGCGGGTGAGTCACCCACACAAAGGAAAAGGGCCTTTCCGTCCTCAGCCGTCGCTTCAT
GTGACTCCACGGAGTACCGGGCGCCGTCCAGGCACCTCGATTAGTTCTCGAGCTTTTGGAGTACGTCGTC
TTTAGGTTGGGGGGAGGGGTTTTATGCGATGGAGTTTCCCCACACTGAGTGGGTGGAGACTGAAGTTAGG
CCAGCTTGGCACTTGATGTAATTCTCCTTGGAATTTGCCCTTTTTGAGTTTGGATCTTGGTTCATTCTCA
AGCCTCAGACAGTGGTTCAAAGTTTTTTTCTTCCATTTCAGGTGTCGTGAGGAATTGATCCTTCGAACTA
GTATGGTGAGCAAGGGCGAGGAGCTGTTCACCGGGGTGGTGCCCATCCTGGTCGAGCTGGACGGCGACGT
AAACGGCCACAAGTTCAGCGTGTCCGGCGAGGGCGAGGGCGATGCCACCTACGGCAAGCTGACCCTGAAG
TTCATCTGCACCACCGGCAAGCTGCCCGTGCCCTGGCCCACCCTCGTGACCACCCTGACCTACGGCGTGC
AGTGCTTCAGCCGCTACCCCGACCACATGAAGCAGCACGACTTCTTCAAGTCCGCCATGCCCGAAGGCTA
CGTCCAGGAGCGCACCATCTTCTTCAAGGACGACGGCAACTACAAGACCCGCGCCGAGGTGAAGTTCGAG
GGCGACACCCTGGTGAACCGCATCGAGCTGAAGGGCATCGACTTCAAGGAGGACGGCAACATCCTGGGGC
ACAAGCTGGAGTACAACTACAACAGCCACAACGTCTATATCATGGCCGACAAGCAGAAGAACGGCATCAA
GGTGAACTTCAAGATCCGCCACAACATCGAGGACGGCAGCGTGCAGCTCGCCGACCACTACCAGCAGAAC
ACCCCCATCGGCGACGGCCCCGTGCTGCTGCCCGACAACCACTACCTGAGCACCCAGTCCGCCCTGAGCA
AAGACCCCAACGAGAAGCGCGATCACATGGTCCTGCTGGAGTTCGTGACCGCCGCCGGGATCACTCTCGG
CATGGACGAGCTGTACAAGCATATGGACTACAAAGACCATGACGGTGATTATAAAGATCATGACATCGAC
TACAAGGATGACGATGACAAGGCTAGCTAGTGAGAATTCGAAGCTTGAGCTCGAGATCTGAGTCCGGTAG
CGCTAGTTCGAAGGATCCGCATGCATCTAGGGCGGCCAATTCCGCCCCTCTCCCCCCCCCCCCTCTCCCT
CCCCCCCCCCTAACGTTACTGGCCGAAGCCGCTTGGAATAAGGCCGGTGTGCGTTTGTCTATATGTTATT
TTCCACCATATTGCCGTCTTTTGGCAATGTGAGGGCCCGGAAACCTGGCCCTGTCTTCTTGACGAGCATT
CCTAGGGGTCTTTCCCCTCTCGCCAAAGGAATGCAAGGTCTGTTGAATGTCGTGAAGGAAGC
