>Addgene plasmid #174307 | pSin-GFP-Fg | depositor partial sequence | sequence record 338162 | GFP
ATGGTGAGCAAGGGCGAGGAGCTGTTCACCGGGGTGGTGCCCATCCTGGTCGAGCTGGACGGCGACGTAA
ACGGCCACAAGTTCAGCGTGTCCGGCGAGGGCGAGGGCGATGCCACCTACGGCAAGCTGACCCTGAAGTT
CATCTGCACCACCGGCAAGCTGCCCGTGCCCTGGCCCACCCTCGTGACCACCCTGACCTACGGCGTGCAG
TGCTTCAGCCGCTACCCCGACCACATGAAGCAGCACGACTTCTTCAAGTCCGCCATGCCCGAAGGCTACG
TCCAGGAGCGCACCATCTTCTTCAAGGACGACGGCAACTACAAGACCCGCGCCGAGGTGAAGTTCGAGGG
CGACACCCTGGTGAACCGCATCGAGCTGAAGGGCATCGACTTCAAGGAGGACGGCAACATCCTGGGGCAC
AAGCTGGAGTACAACTACAACAGCCACAACGTCTATATCATGGCCGACAAGCAGAAGAACGGCATCAAGG
TGAACTTCAAGATCCGCCACAACATCGAGGACGGCAGCGTGCAGCTCGCCGACCACTACCAGCAGAACAC
CCCCATCGGCGACGGCCCCGTGCTGCTGCCCGACAACCACTACCTGAGCACCCAGTCCGCCCTGAGCAAA
GACCCCAACGAGAAGCGCGATCACATGGTCCTGCTGGAGTTCGTGACCGCCGCCGGGATCACTCTCGGCA
TGGACGAGCTGTACAAGTAA
